>Addgene plasmid #55719 | pSG5-Myr-FLAG-p110β-DM | addgene partial sequence | sequence record 92704 | T7 5'-TAATACGACTCACTATAGGG-3'
ACCCCAGCCAGCGCCGGCGCAGGATCCGAGGTTACCTTGATTACAAGGATGACGACGATAAGCCTCCTGC
TATGGCAGACAACCTTGACATCTGGGCAGTGGACTCACAGATTGCATCCGATGGCGCCATATCCGTCGAT
TTCCTTCTGCCCACCGGGATTTATATCCAGTTGGAAGTACCTCGGGAAGCTACCATTTCTTATATTAAAC
AGATGTTATGGAAGCAAGTTCACAACTACCCGATGTTTAACCTCCTCATGGACATTGACTCGTATATGTT
TGCATGTGTGAATCAAACTGCTGTATATGAGGAACTGGAAGACGAAACACGAAGACTTTGTGATGTCAGA
CCTTTTCTTCCAGTTCTCAAACTAGTGACTAGAAGCTGTGACCCCGCAGAAAAATTGGACTCAAAAATTG
GGGTTCTTATAGGAAAAGGTCTTCATGAGTTTGATGCCTTGAAGGATCCCGAAGTGAATGAATTTAGAAG
AAAAATGCGCAAATTCAGTGAGGCCAAGATTCAGTCTCTGGTAGGGTTGTCTTGGATCGACTGGCTAAAG
CACACGTATCCGCCTGAGCACGAGCCGTCCGTCCTGGAGAACTTGGAAGATAAACTTTATGGAGGAAAGC
TGGTTGTGGCTGTGCACTTTGAAAATAGCCAGGATGTATTTGATTTTCAAGTGTCTCCCAATTTGAATCC
TATAAAAATAAATGAATTGGCAATCCAGGCACGCCTCACTATTCGTGGAAAGGAAGATGAAGCTAGCCCC
TGTGACTATGTGTTACAGGTCAGTGGGAGAGTGGAGTATGTGTTTGGCGATCATCCACTAATTCAGTTCC
AGTACATCCGGAATTGTGTGATGAATAGAACCCTGCCCCACTTCATCCTTGTGGAATGTTGTAAGATC
