>Addgene plasmid #55719 | pSG5-Myr-FLAG-p110β-DM | addgene partial sequence | sequence record 92717 | SV40pA-R 5'-GAAATTTGTGATGCTATTGC-3'
ATCTCTAGGACCTGTAGTCTTTCCGTACTGTGTGAGCCATCCAGTTCACTTTAGTAGTCCAGCTTTCCCT
GAGGGCCTCGTCAAACTTCTGCTTGAACTGCTTCAGTGCTTCCTCCTCGCTCTTCCCTAAGGCAAGCGAG
TCCTTAAGATACTGTATATCTTTGACCGATGTGAGCTCAGGCAGCCCTGCAGTCAACATCAGGGCAAACA
GGGTGATGAAGAGATTCCCATGCCGCCGTAAAATCAGATACGCATCTTCACAGCACTGGCGGAATCTGCC
AAATTTTTCAGTGTTTCCCGTTTTTCCTTGTTGAATGACATGAATGAAGTCATAAGTAAGAATAAAAGGT
ACTCGCTCCCTTTTAATGCCAAATTTAGATTTGAAATTTCCAAGAATATGCCCAAAATCTATGTGGAAGA
GCTGGCCGGTTTTCTTCACCATGATGTTGTCACTGTGCCTGTCACCAATGCCGAGGACATAAGAGGCTAC
ACAGTAGCCAGCACAGGACAAGGTAAACTCCTCAATCGCTCGGTCCAGGTCATCCCCAGAGTTGTACTCC
TTGAGCCAGTTCAGGAGTGCGTCTTTGTTGAAGGCTGCCGTGGCAGCCACGTTACTACTGTTCAGCTGAA
TGTCAGCGATTGTCTCAGAGGTGCTCACAACCTCAATGAGGCCAGAGCGATCTCCTGTTGCTAAGCAGCC
ATAGGGGAGCATCCGCAGGTCCAAGCCAGCTTCTTTCCAAAGCAGATCCATCAGGCGCAACATCTGCAGC
GTCAGCATGTCCTGCCGCAAATCGTCACCATTTTTAAAGATCACTCCAACCGAGTCCTCTCAAGGCTCTG
CTGCTGTAGACAGCCACAGGGGCTTCATCTTGGAGTCCATGTA
