[The description below was written by a language model from this plasmid's Addgene catalogue record.]
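Description:
pSG5-Myr-FLAG-p110β-DM is a mammalian expression plasmid built on the commercial pSG5 backbone (about 4.1 kb without insert). It is propagated in E. coli as a high-copy plasmid under ampicillin selection. The record lists no selectable marker for eukaryotic cells, which suggests transient expression, though this is not stated explicitly. The only promoter listed is T7. In pSG5-type vectors a T7 promoter generally sits upstream of the cloning site and serves for in vitro transcription and as a sequencing primer site. The element that drives expression in mammalian cells is not given in the record, and no feature table is available to confirm the rest of the backbone.

The insert is mouse p110β, the catalytic subunit of a class I phosphoinositide 3-kinase, cloned between EcoRI and BglII sites, both of which were preserved. It carries an N-terminal Myr-FLAG tag. The myristoylation signal directs lipid modification and so tethers the protein to membranes, and the FLAG epitope allows detection or immunoprecipitation with anti-FLAG antibodies. The "DM" in the name refers to two substitutions, S205D and K224A, in the RBD of p110β (by convention the Ras-binding domain, through which small GTPases engage PI3K catalytic subunits).

The associated study examined how RAS and RHO family GTPases directly regulate different PI3K isoforms. The construct therefore most likely serves to express a membrane-targeted p110β with a mutated RBD, so that signalling can be compared with that of corresponding constructs lacking the mutations. The record does not describe the functional effect of the substitutions.
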