Addgene plasmid #55719: pSG5-Myr-FLAG-p110β-DM
Purpose: eukaryotic expression of myristoylation tag (Myr-FLAG) p110b RBD double mutant S205D, K224A
Depositing lab: Julian Downward. Depositing organization: Cancer Research UK. Publication: RAS and RHO families of GTPases directly regulate distinct phosphoinositide 3-kinase isoforms. Fritsch R, de Krijger I, Fritsch K, George R, Reason B, Kumar MS, Diefenbacher M, Stamp G, Downward J. Cell. 2013 May 23;153(5):1050-63. doi: 10.1016/j.cell.2013.04.031. PubMed 23706742.
Backbone
  Vector backbone: pSG5
  Backbone manufacturer: Agilent
  Backbone size w/o insert (bp): 4100
  Vector type: Mammalian Expression
Growth in bacteria
  Bacterial resistance: Ampicillin, 100 μg/mL
  Growth temperature: 37°C
  Growth strain: DH5alpha
  Copy number: High Copy
Gene/Insert
  Gene/Insert name: p110 beta (alt name: p110B)
  Species: M. musculus (mouse)
  Mutation: S205D, K224A
  Promoter: T7
  Tag / fusion protein: myristoylation tag (Myr-FLAG) (N terminal on insert)
  Cloning method: Restriction Enzyme; 5′ cloning site EcoRI (not destroyed); 3′ cloning site BglII (not destroyed)
  Sequencing primers: 5′ T7
Terms and licenses: Academic/Nonprofit Terms; Industry Terms: Not Available to Industry
How to cite: pSG5-Myr-FLAG-p110β-DM was a gift from Julian Downward (Addgene plasmid # 55719 ; http://n2t.net/addgene:55719 ; RRID:Addgene_55719)
